>Addgene plasmid #22747 | pLKO-1 shRev-Erbalpha | addgene partial sequence | sequence record 28586 | 22747 with LKO.1-5
CGATTTCTTGGCTTTATATATCTTGTGGAAGGACGAAACACCGGGCGCTTTGCATCGTTGTTCAACTCGA
GTTGAACAACGATGCAAAGCGCTTTTTGAATTCTCGACCTCGAGACAAATGGCAGTATTCATCCACAATT
TTAAAAGAAAAGGGGGGATTGGGGGGTACAGTGCAGGGGAAAGAATAGTAGACATAATAGCAACAGACAT
ACAAACTAAAGAATTACAAAAACAAATTACAAAAATTCAAAATTTTCGGGTTTATTACAGGGACAGCAGA
GATCCACTTTGGCCGCGGCTCGAGGGGGTTGGGGTTGCGCCTTTTCCAAGGCAGCCCTGGGTTTGCGCAG
GGACGCGGCTGCTCTGGGCGTGGTTCCGGGAAACGCAGCGGCGCCGACCCTGGGTCTCGCACATTCTTCA
CGTCCGTTCGCAGCGTCACCCGGATCTTCGCCGCTACCCTTGTGGGCCCCCCGGCGACGCTTCCTGCTCC
GCCCCTAAGTCGGGAAGGTTCCTTGCGGTTCGCGGCGTGCCGGACGTGACAAACGGAAGCCGCACGTCTC
ACTAGTACCCTCGCAGACGGACAGCGCCAGGGAGCAATGGCAGCGCGCCGACCGCGATGGGCTGTGGCCA
ATAGCGGCTGCTCAGCAGGGCGCGCCGAGAGCAGCGGCCGGGAAGGGGCGGTGCGGGAGGCGGGGTGTGG
GGCGGTAGTGTGGGCCCTGTTCCTGCCCGCGCGGTGTTCCGCATTCTGCAAGCCTCCGGAGCGCACGTCG
GCAGTCGGCTCCCTCGTTGACCGA
