>Addgene plasmid #22747 | pLKO-1 shRev-Erbalpha | addgene partial sequence | sequence record 28587 | 22747 with U6
TACAACTAAAGAATTACAAAAACAAATTACAAAAATTCAAAATTTTCGGGTTTATTACAGGGACAGCAGA
GATCCACTTTGGCCGCGGCTCGAGGGGGTTGGGGTTGCGCCTTTTCCAAGGCAGCCCTGGGTTTGCGCAG
GGACGCGGCTGCTCTGGGCGTGGTTCCGGGAAACGCAGCGGCGCCGACCCTGGGTCTCGCACATTCTTCA
CGTCCGTTCGCAGCGTCACCCGGATCTTCGCCGCTACCCTTGTGGGCCCCCCGGCGACGCTTCCTGCTCC
GCCCCTAAGTCGGGAAGGTTCCTTGCGGTTCGCGGCGTGCCGGACGTGACAAACGGAAGCCGCACGTCTC
ACTAGTACCCTCGCAGACGGACAGCGCCAGGGAGCAATGGCAGCGCGCCGACCGCGATGGGCTGTGGCCA
ATAGCGGCTGCTCAGCAGGGCGCGCCGAGAGCAGCGGCCGGGAAGGGGCGGTGCGGGAGGCGGGGTGTGG
GGCGGTAGTGTGGGCCCTGTTCCTGCCCGCGCGGTGTTCCGCATTCTGCAAGCCTCCGGAGCGCACGTCG
GCAGTCGGCTCCCTCGTTGACCGAATCACCGACCTCTCTCCCCAGGGGGATCCACCGGAGCTTACCATGA
CCGAGTACAAGCCCACGGTGCGCCTCGCCACCCGCGACGACGTCCCCAGGGCCGTACGCACCCTCGCCGC
C
