[The description below was written by a language model from this plasmid's Addgene catalogue record.]
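Description:
pLKO-1 shRev-Erbalpha is a lentiviral RNAi plasmid built on the pLKO.1 backbone (about 7 kb without insert) and designed to knock down mouse Rev-Erbα, the nuclear receptor encoded by Nr1d1. The insert is a short hairpin RNA cassette cloned by restriction digestion between the AgeI and EcoRI sites of the vector; the record does not say whether those sites survive cloning. The plasmid is propagated in bacteria under ampicillin selection. The recommended host is a recombination-deficient strain, as is usual for lentiviral plasmids because their repeated LTR sequences are prone to rearrangement. Copy number is not recorded.

No feature table accompanies this entry, so the individual regulatory elements are not listed. In the standard pLKO.1 design, hairpins inserted at the AgeI/EcoRI position are transcribed by a human U6 RNA polymerase III promoter. The cassette lies within a lentiviral transfer genome bounded by LTRs and carrying a packaging signal, so the plasmid must be co-transfected with separate packaging and envelope plasmids to produce infectious but replication-incompetent particles. After transduction the cassette integrates into the host genome and gives stable hairpin expression. The puromycin marker listed in the record allows selection of transduced mammalian cells.

The associated publication concerns regulation of hepatic FGF21 expression by PGC-1α through the heme/Rev-Erbα axis. This suggests the construct was used to deplete Rev-Erbα in mouse cells and test its role in that pathway. More generally, it suits loss-of-function studies of Nr1d1 in mouse cell systems.
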