Addgene plasmid #22747: pLKO-1 shRev-Erbalpha
Depositing lab: Bruce Spiegelman. Depositing organization: Dana-Farber Cancer Institute. Publication: PGC-1alpha negatively regulates hepatic FGF21 expression by modulating the heme/Rev-Erb(alpha) axis. Estall JL, Ruas JL, Choi CS, Laznik D, Badman M, Maratos-Flier E, Shulman GI, Spiegelman BM. Proc Natl Acad Sci U S A. 2009 Dec 29. 106(52):22510-5. 10.1073/pnas.0912533106 PubMed 20018698.
Backbone
  Vector backbone: pLKO.1
  Backbone manufacturer: Available at Addgene (#8453)
  Backbone size w/o insert (bp): 7000
  Vector type: Mammalian Expression, Lentiviral, RNAi
  Selectable markers: Puromycin
Growth in bacteria
  Bacterial resistance: Ampicillin, 100 μg/mL
  Growth temperature: 37°C
  Growth strain: Stbl3
  Copy number: Unknown
Gene/Insert
  Gene/Insert name: shRev-Erbalpha (alt names: Rev-Erbalpha; Rev Erb alpha)
  Species: M. musculus (mouse)
  Entrez Gene: Nr1d1 (a.k.a. A530070C09Rik)
  Cloning method: Restriction Enzyme; 5′ cloning site AgeI (unknown if destroyed); 3′ cloning site EcoRI (unknown if destroyed)
  Sequencing primers: 5′ pLKO.1 5'
Terms and licenses: Academic/Nonprofit Terms; Industry Terms: Not Available to Industry
Depositor comments: targeting sequence: GCGCTTTGCATCGTTGTTCAA
How to cite: pLKO-1 shRev-Erbalpha was a gift from Bruce Spiegelman (Addgene plasmid # 22747 ; http://n2t.net/addgene:22747 ; RRID:Addgene_22747)
